Addgene plasmid #168329: pTL95
Purpose: pGBKT7 yeast two-hybrid plasmid
Depositing lab: Sophien Kamoun. Depositing organization: Sainsbury Laboratory, Norwich. Publication: A single amino acid polymorphism in a conserved effector of the multihost blast fungus pathogen expands host-target binding spectrum. Bentham AR, Petit-Houdenot Y, Win J, Chuma I, Terauchi R, Banfield MJ, Kamoun S, Langner T. PLoS Pathog. 2021 Nov 10;17(11):e1009957. doi: 10.1371/journal.ppat.1009957. eCollection 2021 Nov. PubMed 34758051.
Backbone
  Vector backbone: pGBKT7
  Vector type: Yeast Expression
Growth in bacteria
  Bacterial resistance: Kanamycin, 50 μg/mL
  Growth temperature: 37°C
  Growth strain: DH5alpha
  Copy number: High Copy
Gene/Insert
  Gene/Insert name: Si514802025
  Species: Setaria italica
  Cloning method: Unknown
Terms and licenses: Academic/Nonprofit Terms; Industry Terms: Not Available to Industry
How to cite: pTL95 was a gift from Sophien Kamoun (Addgene plasmid # 168329 ; http://n2t.net/addgene:168329 ; RRID:Addgene_168329)
