[The description below was written by a language model from this plasmid's Addgene catalogue record and pLannotate feature annotations shown in this document.]
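Description:
pTL95 is a yeast two-hybrid bait plasmid built on the pGBKT7 backbone, a yeast expression and E. coli shuttle vector. In bacteria it replicates at high copy from a ColE1/pUC-type origin and is selected with kanamycin through the Tn5 NeoR/KanR aminoglycoside phosphotransferase gene, which is driven by the AmpR (bla) promoter. In Saccharomyces cerevisiae it is maintained episomally by the 2μ origin and selected by tryptophan prototrophy through the TRP1 marker and its own promoter. An f1 origin is also present. Several short annotated fragments (lacZα, lacI, rop, bom, ble and poly(A) signal pieces) appear to be backbone remnants with no evident functional role.

The expression cassette uses the constitutive yeast ADH1 promoter to drive the GAL4 DNA-binding domain, followed in the same orientation by the insert and then by T7 and ADH1 terminators. A T7 promoter lies between the GAL4 domain and the insert, which in this backbone allows in vitro transcription of the insert alone. The catalogue names the insert as Si514802025 from Setaria italica (foxtail millet). The automated annotation labels this roughly 230-nt region as a fragment resembling the rice immune receptor Pik-1, which most likely reflects sequence similarity to a domain of that protein rather than a rice origin. The record does not describe the encoded protein further or state the cloning method.

As a DNA-binding-domain fusion, the construct would be paired with an activation-domain prey plasmid to test protein–protein interactions by reporter activation in yeast. The associated study concerns how a blast fungus effector binds its host targets, suggesting this Setaria protein was tested as a candidate target.
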