Features (pLannotate 1.2.2; 24 found; start..end, strand, type, name):
     30..734     +  promoter       ADH1 promoter: S. cerevisiae ADH1; promoter for alcohol dehydrogenase 1
    762..1202    +  CDS            GAL4 DNA binding domain: DNA binding domain of the GAL4 transcriptional activator; Saccharomyces cerevisiae GAL4 (truncated)
   1213..1231    +  promoter       T7 promoter: promoter for bacteriophage T7 RNA polymerase
   1308..1541    +  CDS            PIK-1 (fragment): PIK1_ORYSJ - Also known as PIK1-KA From Oryza sativa subsp. japonica (Rice).
   1583..1630    +  terminator     T7 terminator: transcription terminator for bacteriophage T7 RNA polymerase
   1657..1844    +  terminator     ADH1 terminator: S. cerevisiae ADH1; transcription terminator for the S. cerevisiae alcohol dehydrogenase 1 (ADH1) gene
   1892..1908    -  protein_bind   lac operator: The lac repressor binds to the lac operator to inhibit transcription in E. coli. This inhibition can be relieved by adding lactose or isopropyl-β-D-thiogalactopyranoside (IPTG). lac repressor encoded by lacI
   1916..1946    -  promoter       lac promoter: promoter for the E. coli lac operon
   1961..1982    -  protein_bind   CAP binding site: CAP binding activates transcription in the presence of cAMP. E. coli catabolite activator protein
   1995..2087    -  CDS            lacI (fragment): lac repressor; lacI; The lac repressor binds to the lac operator to inhibit transcription in E. coli. This inhibition can be relieved by adding lactose or isopropyl-β-D-thiogalactopyranoside (IPTG).
   2270..2858    -  rep_origin     ori: high-copy-number ColE1/pMB1/pBR322/pUC origin of replication
   3080..3096    +  polyA_signal   bGH poly(A) signal (fragment): bovine growth hormone polyadenylation signal
   3187..3234    -  polyA_signal   HSV TK poly(A) signal: herpes simplex virus thymidine kinase polyadenylation signal (Cole and Stacy, 1985)
   3293..3445    -  CDS            ble (fragment): BLE_KLEPN - Experimental evidence at protein level: Swiss-Prot protein existence level 1. Binding protein with a strong affinity to the bleomycin family of antibiotics. Binds to CL990; an antimitotic-antibiotic compound. From Klebsiella pneumoniae.
   3466..4260    -  CDS            NeoR/KanR: aminoglycoside phosphotransferase from Tn5; aph(3')-II (or nptII); confers resistance to neomycin, kanamycin, and G418 (Geneticin®)
   4261..4365    -  promoter       AmpR promoter: bla
   4392..5734    -  rep_origin     2μ ori: yeast 2μ plasmid origin of replication
   5802..5837    +  CDS            rop (fragment): Rop protein, which maintains plasmids at low copy number; rop
   5939..5988    +  misc_feature   bom (fragment): basis of mobility region from pBR322
   6127..6274    +  promoter       TRP1 promoter: S. cerevisiae TRP1
   6275..6949    +  CDS            TRP1: phosphoribosylanthranilate isomerase, required for tryptophan biosynthesis; S. cerevisiae TRP1; yeast auxotrophic marker
   7000..7051    +  misc_feature   bom (fragment): basis of mobility region from pBR322
   7079..7507    -  rep_origin     f1 ori (sequence partly withheld): f1 bacteriophage origin of replication; arrow indicates direction of (+) strand synthesis
   7511..29      -  CDS            lacZα (fragment) (across the origin): LacZα fragment of β-galactosidase; lacZ fragment
>Addgene plasmid #168329 | pTL95 | addgene full sequence | sequence record 349992 | Addgene NGS Result
CGGTGCGGGCCTCTTCGCTATTACGCCAGATCCTTTTGTTGTTTCCGGGTGTACAATATGGACTTCCTCT
TTTCTGGCAACCAAACCCATACATCGGGATTCCTATAATACCTTCGTTGGTCTCCCTAACATGTAGGTGG
CGGAGGGGAGATATACAATAGAACAGATACCAGACAAGACATAATGGGCTAAACAAGACTACACCAATTA
CACTGCCTCATTGATGGTGGTACATAACGAACTAATACTGTAGCCCTAGACTTGATAGCCATCATCATAT
CGAAGTTTCACTACCCTTTTTCCATTTGCCATCTATTGAAGTAATAATAGGCGCATGCAACTTCTTTTCT
TTTTTTTTCTTTTCTCTCTCCCCCGTTGTTGTCTCACCATATCCGCAATGACAAAAAAATGATGGAAGAC
ACTAAAGGAAAAAATTAACGACAAAGACAGCACCAACAGATGTCGTTGTTCCAGAGCTGATGAGGGGTAT
CTCGAAGCACACGAAACTTTTTCCTTCCTTCATTCACGCACACTACTCTCTAATGAGCAACGGTATACGG
CCTTCCTTCCAGTTACTTGAATTTGAAATAAAAAAAAGTTTGCTGTCTTGCTATCAAGTATAAATAGACC
TGCAATTATTAATCTTTTGTTTCCTCGTCATTGTTCTCGTTCCCTTTCTTCCTTGTTTCTTTTTCTGCAC
AATATTTCAAGCTATACCAAGCATACAATCAACTCCAAGCTTGAAGCAAGCCTCCTGAAAGATGAAGCTA
CTGTCTTCTATCGAACAAGCATGCGATATTTGCCGACTTAAAAAGCTCAAGTGCTCCAAAGAAAAACCGA
AGTGCGCCAAGTGTCTGAAGAACAACTGGGAGTGTCGCTACTCTCCCAAAACCAAAAGGTCTCCGCTGAC
TAGGGCACATCTGACAGAAGTGGAATCAAGGCTAGAAAGACTGGAACAGCTATTTCTACTGATTTTTCCT
CGAGAAGACCTTGACATGATTTTGAAAATGGATTCTTTACAGGATATAAAAGCATTGTTAACAGGATTAT
TTGTACAAGATAATGTGAATAAAGATGCCGTCACAGATAGATTGGCTTCAGTGGAGACTGATATGCCTCT
AACATTGAGACAGCATAGAATAAGTGCGACATCATCATCGGAAGAGAGTAGTAACAAAGGTCAAAGACAG
TTGACTGTATCGCCGGAATTTGTAATACGACTCACTATAGGGCGAGCCGCCATCATGGAGGAGCAGAAGC
TGATCTCAGAGGAGGACCTGCATATGGCCATGGAGGCCGAATTCAAACAGAAAATTGTGATCAAAGCCAC
CATGAGCAACGCCAAAAGCCGTGCCCAGGCAATGGTGCTGGCCAGCAAAGCCAATGGTGTGGGTAGCGTG
GGCATTACCGGCGATCTGAAAGATCAGCTGGAAGTGGTGGGTGTGGGCATTGATATTGCCTGCCTGGTGC
GCTGCCTGCGCAAAAAACTGCGCTATGCCGAGATCGTGAAGGTGGAAGAGGTGAAGGACAAACCGGAGGA
AGAGAAAAAATAAGGATCCGTCGACCTGCAGCGGCCGCATAACTAGCATAACCCCTTGGGGCCTCTAAAC
GGGTCTTGAGGGGTTTTTTGCGCGCTTGCAGCCAAGCTAATTCCGGGCGAATTTCTTATGATTTATGATT
TTTATTATTAAATAAGTTATAAAAAAAATAAGTGTATACAAATTTTAAAGTGACTCTTAGGTTTTAAAAC
GAAAATTCTTATTCTTGAGTAACTCTTTCCTGTAGGTCAGGTTGCTTTCTCAGGTATAGCATGAGGTCGC
TCTTATTGACCACACCTCTACCGGCATGCAAGCTTGGCGTAATCATGGTCATAGCTGTTTCCTGTGTGAA
ATTGTTATCCGCTCACAATTCCACACAACATACGAGCCGGAAGCATAAAGTGTAAAGCCTGGGGTGCCTA
ATGAGTGAGCTAACTCACATTAATTGCGTTGCGCTCACTGCCCGCTTTCCAGTCGGGAAACCTGTCGTGC
CAGCTGCATTAATGAATCGGCCAACGCGCGGGGAGAGGCGGTTTGCGTATTGGGCGCTCTTCCGCTTCCT
CGCTCACTGACTCGCTGCGCTCGGTCGTTCGGCTGCGGCGAGCGGTATCAGCTCACTCAAAGGCGGTAAT
ACGGTTATCCACAGAATCAGGGGATAACGCAGGAAAGAACATGTGAGCAAAAGGCCAGCAAAAGGCCAGG
AACCGTAAAAAGGCCGCGTTGCTGGCGTTTTTCCATAGGCTCCGCCCCCCTGACGAGCATCACAAAAATC
GACGCTCAAGTCAGAGGTGGCGAAACCCGACAGGACTATAAAGATACCAGGCGTTTCCCCCTGGAAGCTC
CCTCGTGCGCTCTCCTGTTCCGACCCTGCCGCTTACCGGATACCTGTCCGCCTTTCTCCCTTCGGGAAGC
GTGGCGCTTTCTCATAGCTCACGCTGTAGGTATCTCAGTTCGGTGTAGGTCGTTCGCTCCAAGCTGGGCT
GTGTGCACGAACCCCCCGTTCAGCCCGACCGCTGCGCCTTATCCGGTAACTATCGTCTTGAGTCCAACCC
GGTAAGACACGACTTATCGCCACTGGCAGCAGCCACTGGTAACAGGATTAGCAGAGCGAGGTATGTAGGC
GGTGCTACAGAGTTCTTGAAGTGGTGGCCTAACTACGGCTACACTAGAAGAACAGTATTTGGTATCTGCG
CTCTGCTGAAGCCAGTTACCTTCGGAAAAAGAGTTGGTAGCTCTTGATCCGGCAAACAAACCACCGCTGG
TAGCGGTGGTTTTTTTGTTTGCAAGCAGCAGATTACGCGCAGAAAAAAAGGATCTCAAGAAGATCCTTTG
ATCTTTTCTACGGGGTCTGACGCTCAGTGGAACGAAAACTCACGTTAAGGGATTTTGGTCATGAGATTAT
CAAAAAGGATCTTCACCTAGATCCTTTTAAATTAAAAATGAAGTTTTAAATCAATCTAAAGTATATATGA
GTAACCTGAGGCTATGGCAGGGCCTGCCGCCCCGACGTTGGCTGCGAGCCCTGGGCCTTCACCCGAACTT
GGGGGGTGGGGTGGGGAAAAGGAAGAAACGCGGGCGTATTGGCCCCAATGGGGTCTCGGTGGGGTATCGA
CAGAGTGCCAGCCCTGGGACCGAACCCCGCGTTTATGAACAAACGACCCAACACCGTGCGTTTTATTCTG
TCTTTTTATTGCCGTCATAGCGCGGGTTCCTTCCGGTATTGTCTCCTTCCGTGTTTCAGTTAGCCTCCCC
CTAGGGTGGGCGAAGAACTCCAGCATGAGATCCCCGCGCTGGAGGATCATCCAGCCGGCGTCCCGGAAAA
CGATTCCGAAGCCCAACCTTTCATAGAAGGCGGCGGTGGAATCGAAATCTCGTGATGGCAGGTTGGGCGT
CGCTTGGTCGGTCATTTCGAACCCCAGAGTCCCGCTCAGAAGAACTCGTCAAGAAGGCGATAGAAGGCGA
TGCGCTGCGAATCGGGAGCGGCGATACCGTAAAGCACGAGGAAGCGGTCAGCCCATTCGCCGCCAAGCTC
TTCAGCAATATCACGGGTAGCCAACGCTATGTCCTGATAGCGGTCCGCCACACCCAGCCGGCCACAGTCG
ATGAATCCAGAAAAGCGGCCATTTTCCACCATGATATTCGGCAAGCAGGCATCGCCATGAGTCACGACGA
GATCCTCGCCGTCGGGCATGCTCGCCTTGAGCCTGGCGAACAGTTCGGCTGGCGCGAGCCCCTGATGCTC
TTCGTCCAGATCATCCTGATCGACAAGACCGGCTTCCATCCGAGTACGTGCTCGCTCGATGCGATGTTTC
GCTTGGTGGTCGAATGGGCAGGTAGCCGGATCAAGCGTATGCAGCCGCCGCATTGCATCAGCCATGATGG
ATACTTTCTCGGCAGGAGCAAGGTGAGATGACAGGAGATCCTGCCCCGGCACTTCGCCCAATAGCAGCCA
GTCCCTTCCCGCTTCAGTGACAACGTCGAGCACAGCTGCGCAAGGAACGCCCGTCGTGGCCAGCCACGAT
AGCCGCGCTGCCTCGTCTTGCAGTTCATTCAGGGCACCGGACAGGTCGGTCTTGACAAAAAGAACCGGGC
GCCCCTGCGCTGACAGCCGGAACACGGCGGCATCAGAGCAGCCGATTGTCTGTTGTGCCCAGTCATAGCC
GAATAGCCTCTCCACCCAAGCGGCCGGAGAACCTGCGTGCAATCCATCTTGTTCAATCATACTCTTCCTT
TTTCAATATTATTGAAGCATTTATCAGGGTTATTGTCTCATGAGCGGATACATATTTGAATGTATTTAGA
AAAATAAACAAATAGGGGTTCCGCGCACATTTCCCCGAAAAGTGCCACCTGAACGAAGCATCTGTGCTTC
ATTTTGTAGAACAAAAATGCAACGCGAGAGCGCTAATTTTTCAAACAAAGAATCTGAGCTGCATTTTTAC
AGAACAGAAATGCAACGCGAAAGCGCTATTTTACCAACGAAGAATCTGTGCTTCATTTTTGTAAAACAAA
AATGCAACGCGAGAGCGCTAATTTTTCAAACAAAGAATCTGAGCTGCATTTTTACAGAACAGAAATGCAA
CGCGAGAGCGCTATTTTACCAACAAAGAATCTATACTTCTTTTTTGTTCTACAAAAATGCATCCCGAGAG
CGCTATTTTTCTAACAAAGCATCTTAGATTACTTTTTTTCTCCTTTGTGCGCTCTATAATGCAGTCTCTT
GATAACTTTTTGCACTGTAGGTCCGTTAAGGTTAGAAGAAGGCTACTTTGGTGTCTATTTTCTCTTCCAT
AAAAAAAGCCTGACTCCACTTCCCGCGTTTACTGATTACTAGCGAAGCTGCGGGTGCATTTTTTCAAGAT
AAAGGCATCCCCGATTATATTCTATACCGATGTGGATTGCGCATACTTTGTGAACAGAAAGTGATAGCGT
TGATGATTCTTCATTGGTCAGAAAATTATGAACGGTTTCTTCTATTTTGTCTCTATATACTACGTATAGG
AAATGTTTACATTTTCGTATTGTTTTCGATTCACTCTATGAATAGTTCTTACTACAATTTTTTTGTCTAA
AGAGTAATACTAGAGATAAACATAAAAAATGTAGAGGTCGAGTTTAGATGCAAGTTCAAGGAGCGAAAGG
TGGATGGGTAGGTTATATAGGGATATAGCACAGAGATATATAGCAAAGAGATACTTTTGAGCAATGTTTG
TGGAAGCGGTATTCGCAATATTTTAGTAGCTCGTTACAGTCCGGTGCGTTTTTGGTTTTTTGAAAGTGCG
TCTTCAGAGCGCTTTTGGTTTTCAAAAGCGCTCTGAAGTTCCTATACTTTCTAGAGAATAGGAACTTCGG
AATAGGAACTTCAAAGCGTTTCCGAAAACGAGCGCTTCCGAAAATGCAACGCGAGCTGCGCACATACAGC
TCACTGTTCACGTCGCACCTATATCTGCGTGTTGCCTGTATATATATATACATGAGAAGAACGGCATAGT
GCGTGTTTATGCTTAAATGCGTACTTATATGCGTCTATTTATGTAGGATGAAAGGTAGTCTAGTACCTCC
TGTGATATTATCCCATTCCATGCGGGGTATCGTATGCTTCCTTCAGCACTACCCTTTAGCTGTTCTATAT
GCTGCCACTCCTCAATTGGATTAGTCTCATCCTTCAATGCTATCATTTCCTTTGATATTGGATCATACTA
AGAAACCATTATTATCATGACATTAACCTATAAAAATAGGCGTATCACGAGGCCCTTTCGTCTCGCGCGT
TTCGGTGATGACGGTGAAAACCTCTGACACATGCAGCTCCCGGAGACGGTCACAGCTTGTCTGTAAGCGG
ATGCCGGGAGCAGACAAGCCCGTCAGGGCGCGTCAGCGGGTGTTGGCGGGTGTCGGGGCTGGCTTAACTA
TGCGGCATCAGAGCAGATTGTACTGAGAGTGCACCATAGATCAACGACATTACTATATATATAATATAGG
AAGCATTTAATAGAACAGCATCGTAATATATGTGTACTTTGCAGTTATGACGCCAGATGGCAGTAGTGGA
AGATATTCTTTATTGAAAAATAGCTTGTCACCTTACGTACAATCTTGATCCGGAGCTTTTCTTTTTTTGC
CGATTAAGAATTAATTCGGTCGAAAAAAGAAAAGGAGAGGGCCAAGAGGGAGGGCATTGGTGACTATTGA
GCACGTGAGTATACGTGATTAAGCACACAAAGGCAGCTTGGAGTATGTCTGTTATTAATTTCACAGGTAG
TTCTGGTCCATTGGTGAAAGTTTGCGGCTTGCAGAGCACAGAGGCCGCAGAATGTGCTCTAGATTCCGAT
GCTGACTTGCTGGGTATTATATGTGTGCCCAATAGAAAGAGAACAATTGACCCGGTTATTGCAAGGAAAA
TTTCAAGTCTTGTAAAAGCATATAAAAATAGTTCAGGCACTCCGAAATACTTGGTTGGCGTGTTTCGTAA
TCAACCTAAGGAGGATGTTTTGGCTCTGGTCAATGATTACGGCATTGATATCGTCCAACTGCATGGAGAT
GAGTCGTGGCAAGAATACCAAGAGTTCCTCGGTTTGCCAGTTATTAAAAGACTCGTATTTCCAAAAGACT
GCAACATACTACTCAGTGCAGCTTCACAGAAACCTCATTCGTTTATTCCCTTGTTTGATTCAGAAGCAGG
TGGGACAGGTGAACTTTTGGATTGGAACTCGATTTCTGACTGGGTTGGAAGGCAAGAGAGCCCCGAAAGC
TTACATTTTATGTTAGCTGGTGGACTGACGCCAGAAAATGTTGGTGATGCGCTTAGATTAAATGGCGTTA
TTGGTGTTGATGTAAGCGGAGGTGTGGAGACAAATGGTGTAAAAGACTCTAACAAAATAGCAAATTTCGT
CAAAAATGCTAAGAAATAGGTTATTACTGAGTAGTATTTATTTAAGTATTGTTTGTGCACTTGCCGATCT
ATGCGGTGTGAAATACCGCACAGATGCGTAAGGAGAAAATACCGCATCAGGAAATTGTAAGCGTTAATAT
TTTGTTAAAATTCGCGTTAAATTTTTGTTAAATCAGCTCATTTTTTAACCAATAGGCCGAAATCGGCAAA
ATCCCTTATAAATCAAAAGAATAGACCGAGATAGGGT
[37 nt withheld, positions 7178-7214]
AAAGAACGTGGACTCCAACGTCAAAGG
[49 nt withheld, positions 7242-7290]
T
[91 nt withheld, positions 7292-7382]
G
[124 nt withheld, positions 7384-7507]
CCATTCGCCATTCAGGCTGCGCAACTGTTGGGAAGGGCGAT
