>Addgene plasmid #168329 | pTL95 | depositor partial sequence | sequence record 326429 | insert
GAATTCAAACAGAAAATTGTGATCAAAGCCACCATGAGCAACGCCAAAAGCCGTGCCCAGGCAATGGTGC
TGGCCAGCAAAGCCAATGGTGTGGGTAGCGTGGGCATTACCGGCGATCTGAAAGATCAGCTGGAAGTGGT
GGGTGTGGGCATTGATATTGCCTGCCTGGTGCGCTGCCTGCGCAAAAAACTGCGCTATGCCGAGATCGTG
AAGGTGGAAGAGGTGAAGGACAAACCGGAGGAAGAGAAAAAATAAGGATCC
